Addgene plasmid #19303: pRK5-HA GST RagB 99L
Depositing lab: David Sabatini. Depositing organization: Whitehead Institute for Biomedical Research. Publication: The Rag GTPases bind raptor and mediate amino acid signaling to mTORC1. Sancak Y, Peterson TR, Shaul YD, Lindquist RA, Thoreen CC, Bar-Peled L, Sabatini DM. Science. 2008 Jun 13. 320(5882):1496-501. 10.1126/science.1157535 PubMed 18497260.
Backbone
  Vector backbone: pRK5
  Backbone manufacturer: BD PharMingen
  Backbone size w/o insert (bp): 4754
  Vector type: Mammalian Expression
Growth in bacteria
  Bacterial resistance: Ampicillin, 100 μg/mL
  Growth temperature: 37°C
  Growth strain: DH5alpha
  Copy number: High Copy
Gene/Insert
  Gene/Insert name: Ras-related GTP binding B (alt name: RRAGB)
  Species: H. sapiens (human)
  Insert size (bp): 1040
  Mutation: Q99L
  Entrez Gene: RRAGB (a.k.a. RAGB, bA465E19.1)
  Tag / fusion protein: HA (N terminal on insert); GST (N terminal on insert)
  Cloning method: Restriction Enzyme; 5′ cloning site SalI (not destroyed); 3′ cloning site NotI (not destroyed)
  Sequencing primers: 5′ SP6, pGEX 5'; 3′ pBABE 3'
Terms and licenses: Academic/Nonprofit Terms; Industry Terms: Not Available to Industry
How to cite: pRK5-HA GST RagB 99L was a gift from David Sabatini (Addgene plasmid # 19303 ; http://n2t.net/addgene:19303 ; RRID:Addgene_19303)
