[The description below was written by a language model from this plasmid's Addgene catalogue record and pLannotate feature annotations shown in this document.]
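Description:
pRK5-HA GST RagB 99L is a mammalian expression plasmid built on the pRK5 backbone that drives expression of human RagB (RRAGB, Ras-related GTP binding B) carrying a Q99L substitution. It is maintained in E. coli as a high-copy plasmid through a ColE1/pUC-type origin and selected with ampicillin via the β-lactamase gene. An M13 phage origin and remnants of lac and pBR322 sequences (lacZα, lacI, bom and rop fragments) are also annotated in the backbone.

The expression cassette uses the human cytomegalovirus immediate early enhancer and promoter, followed by a fragment of CMV intron A and an SP6 promoter that serves as a sequencing primer site and could support in vitro transcription. The open reading frame encodes N-terminal HA and GST tags, the latter being the Schistosoma japonicum glutathione S-transferase, fused upstream of the RagB coding sequence, which was cloned between SalI and NotI sites. An SV40 polyadenylation signal terminates the transcript, and an SV40 enhancer/early promoter region lies downstream. The automated annotation labels the GTPase coding region as RRAGA rather than RRAGB, probably because the two paralogues are closely similar, whereas the catalogue entry identifies the insert as RagB. The HA tag is not picked up as a separate feature.

The record does not describe the functional effect of Q99L, though the associated publication concerns Rag GTPases binding raptor and mediating amino acid signalling to mTORC1. The HA epitope permits immunodetection, and GST allows glutathione-based pull-down of the tagged protein and its binding partners from transfected mammalian cells.
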