Features (pLannotate 1.2.2; 21 found; start..end, strand, type, name):
     11..390     +  enhancer       CMV enhancer: human cytomegalovirus immediate early enhancer
    391..594     +  promoter       CMV promoter: human cytomegalovirus (CMV) immediate early promoter
    730..773     +  intron         CMV intron (fragment): modified intron A from human cytomegalovirus
    825..843     +  promoter       SP6 promoter: promoter for bacteriophage SP6 RNA polymerase
    847..884     +  CDS            IgH signal sequence (fragment): signal sequence from the mouse immunoglobulin heavy chain variable region
   1029..1682    +  CDS            GST26_SCHJA: Experimental evidence at protein level: Swiss-Prot protein existence level 1. GST isoenzymes appear to play a central role in the parasite detoxification system. Other functions are also suspected including a role in increasing the solubility of haematin in the parasite gut. From Schistosoma japonicum (Blood fluke).
   1848..2786    +  CDS            RRAGA: RRAGA_HUMAN - Experimental evidence at protein level: Swiss-Prot protein existence level 1. (Microbial infection) May alternatively act as a cellular target for adenovirus E3-14.7K, an inhibitor of TNF-alpha functions, thereby affecting cell death. From Homo sapiens (Human).
   2836..2970    +  polyA_signal   SV40 poly(A) signal: SV40 polyadenylation signal
   3039..3396    +  promoter       SV40 promoter: SV40 enhancer and early promoter
   3415..3569    +  CDS            lacZα (fragment): LacZα fragment of β-galactosidase; lacZ fragment
   3575..3626    -  misc_feature   bom (fragment): basis of mobility region from pBR322
   3645..4025    +  rep_origin     M13 ori (sequence partly withheld): M13 bacteriophage origin of replication; arrow indicates direction of (+) strand synthesis
   4101..4150    -  misc_feature   bom (fragment): basis of mobility region from pBR322
   4252..4287    -  CDS            rop (fragment): Rop protein, which maintains plasmids at low copy number; rop
   4382..4486    +  promoter       AmpR promoter: bla
   4487..5347    +  CDS            AmpR: β-lactamase; bla; confers resistance to ampicillin, carbenicillin, and related antibiotics
   5518..6106    +  rep_origin     ori: high-copy-number ColE1/pMB1/pBR322/pUC origin of replication
   6289..6381    +  CDS            lacI (fragment): lac repressor; lacI; The lac repressor binds to the lac operator to inhibit transcription in E. coli. This inhibition can be relieved by adding lactose or isopropyl-β-D-thiogalactopyranoside (IPTG).
   6394..6415    +  protein_bind   CAP binding site: CAP binding activates transcription in the presence of cAMP. E. coli catabolite activator protein
   6430..6460    +  promoter       lac promoter: promoter for the E. coli lac operon
   6468..6484    +  protein_bind   lac operator: The lac repressor binds to the lac operator to inhibit transcription in E. coli. This inhibition can be relieved by adding lactose or isopropyl-β-D-thiogalactopyranoside (IPTG). lac repressor encoded by lacI
>Addgene plasmid #19303 | pRK5-HA GST RagB 99L | addgene full sequence | sequence record 177057 | Addgene NGS Result
GAGCTCGCCCGACATTGATTATTGACTAGTTATTAATAGTAATCAATTACGGGGTCATTAGTTCATAGCC
CATATATGGAGTTCCGCGTTACATAACTTACGGTAAATGGCCCGCCTGGCTGACCGCCCAACGACCCCCG
CCCATTGACGTCAATAATGACGTATGTTCCCATAGTAACGCCAATAGGGACTTTCCATTGACGTCAATGG
GTGGAGTATTTACGGTAAACTGCCCACTTGGCAGTACATCAAGTGTATCATATGCCAAGTACGCCCCCTA
TTGACGTCAATGACGGTAAATGGCCCGCCTGGCATTATGCCCAGTACATGACCTTATGGGACTTTCCTAC
TTGGCAGTACATCTACGTATTAGTCATCGCTATTACCATGGTGATGCGGTTTTGGCAGTACATCAATGGG
CGTGGATAGCGGTTTGACTCACGGGGATTTCCAAGTCTCCACCCCATTGACGTCAATGGGAGTTTGTTTT
GGCACCAAAATCAACGGGACTTTCCAAAATGTCGTAACAACTCCGCCCCATTGACGCAAATGGGCGGTAG
GCGTGTACGGTGGGAGGTCTATATAAGCAGAGCTCGTTTAGTGAACCGTCAGATCGCCTGGAGACGCCAT
CCACGCTGTTTTGACCTCCATAGAAGACACCGGGACCGATCCAGCCTCCGCGGCCGGGAACGGTGCATTG
GAACGCGGATTCCCCGTGCCAAGAGTGACGTAAGTACCGCCTATAGAGTCTATAGGCCCACCCCCTTGGC
TTCGTTAGAACGCGGCTACAATTAATACATAACCTTATGTATCATACACATACGATTTAGGTGACACTAT
AGAATAACATCCACTTTGCCTTTCTCTCCACAGGTGTCCACTCCCAGGTCCAACTGCACCTCGGTTCTAT
CGATTGAATTCCCGAACCGACAGTCGGTCTCTTCACCAAGGCCATTCGCGCCACCATGGGCTACCCCTAT
GATGTGCCTGACTACGCAGATCTCAATGGTGGTGGTGGTGGGTCGAGAATGTCCCCTATACTAGGTTATT
GGAAAATTAAGGGCCTTGTGCAACCCACTCGACTTCTTTTGGAATATCTTGAAGAAAAATATGAAGAGCA
TTTGTATGAGCGCGATGAAGGTGATAAATGGCGAAACAAAAAGTTTGAATTGGGTTTGGAGTTTCCCAAT
CTTCCTTATTATATTGATGGTGATGTTAAATTAACACAGTCTATGGCCATCATACGTTATATAGCTGACA
AGCACAACATGTTGGGTGGTTGTCCAAAAGAGCGTGCAGAGATTTCAATGCTTGAAGGAGCGGTTTTGGA
TATTAGATACGGTGTTTCGAGAATTGCATATAGTAAAGACTTTGAAACTCTCAAAGTTGATTTTCTTAGC
AAGCTACCTGAAATGCTGAAAATGTTCGAAGATCGTTTATGTCATAAAACATATTTAAATGGTGATCATG
TAACCCATCCTGACTTCATGTTGTATGACGCTCTTGATGTTGTTTTATACATGGACCCAATGTGCCTGGA
TGCGTTCCCAAAATTAGTTTGTTTTAAAAAACGTATTGAAGCTATCCCACAAATTGATAAGTACTTGAAA
TCCAGCAAGTATATAGCATGGCCTTTGCAGGGCTGGCAAGCCACGTTTGGTGGTGGCGACCATCCTCCAA
AAGGTGGAGGTGGTGGGTCGAGGGGAGGTTCTGGTGGATCAGGAGGTTCAGGTGGATCTGGGTCGACGAT
GGAAGAATCTGACTCTGAGAAAACGACGGAGAAAGAAAATCTGGGGCCGAGAATGGATCCACCACTAGGG
GAACCGGAAGGATCGCTTGGGTGGGTGCTACCAAATACAGCCATGAAGAAAAAGGTGCTGTTGATGGGTA
AAAGTGGGTCTGGTAAGACCAGCATGAGGTCTATTATCTTTGCAAATTATATTGCCAGAGACACACGTCG
CCTTGGCGCAACAATTGATGTAGAACATTCTCATGTTCGATTTCTGGGAAACCTGGTATTGAACCTGTGG
GATTGTGGTGGGCTAGACACCTTCATGGAAAATTATTTCACTAGCCAACGGGACAACATCTTCCGAAATG
TGGAGGTTCTGATTTATGTCTTTGATGTGGAGAGCCGCGAACTGGAAAAGGACATGCACTATTACCAATC
ATGCCTGGAGGCCATTCTGCAGAATTCTCCAGATGCCAAAATATTTTGCTTGGTACACAAAATGGATCTG
GTACAGGAGGATCAACGGGACCTGATTTTTAAAGAGCGAGAAGAAGATTTGAGGCGTTTGTCTCGCCCAT
TGGAATGTTCTTGTTTCCGAACATCTATCTGGGATGAAACCCTCTATAAGGCTTGGTCCAGCATAGTTTA
TCAGCTGATTCCCAATGTTCAGCAGCTGGAAATGAACCTAAGGAATTTTGCTGAAATTATCGAAGCTGAT
GAAGTACTTCTTTTTGAGAGAGCTACTTTTCTGGTAATTTCTCACTATCAGTGTAAAGAGCAGCGTGATG
CCCATAGATTTGAGAAAATAAGCAACATTATTAAGCAGTTCAAGCTGAGCTGCAGCAAGCTGGCTGCCTC
TTTCCAGAGTATGGAAGTCAGGAACTCTAACTTCGCTGCTTTCATTGACATCTTTACATCCAACACTTAT
GTGATGGTTGTGATGTCTGATCCGTCCATTCCTTCTGCAGCTACTCTGATCAACATCCGCAATGCCAGGA
AACACTTTGAAAAGCTGGAAAGAGTGGATGGACCAAAGCAGTGTCTTCTCATGCGCTAAGCGGCCGCTAA
GTAAGTAAGGATCCCCAGCTTGGCCGCCATGGCCCAACTTGTTTATTGCAGCTTATAATGGTTACAAATA
AAGCAATAGCATCACAAATTTCACAAATAAAGCATTTTTTTCACTGCATTCTAGTTGTGGTTTGTCCAAA
CTCATCAATGTATCTTATCATGTCTGGATCGGGAATTAATTCGGCGCAGCACCATGGCCTGAAATAACCT
CTGAAAGAGGAACTTGGTTAGGTACCTTCTGAGGCGGAAAGAACCAGCTGTGGAATGTGTGTCAGTTAGG
GTGTGGAAAGTCCCCAGGCTCCCCAGCAGGCAGAAGTATGCAAAGCATGCATCTCAATTAGTCAGCAACC
AGGTGTGGAAAGTCCCCAGGCTCCCCAGCAGGCAGAAGTATGCAAAGCATGCATCTCAATTAGTCAGCAA
CCATAGTCCCGCCCCTAACTCCGCCCATCCCGCCCCTAACTCCGCCCAGTTCCGCCCATTCTCCGCCCCA
TGGCTGACTAATTTTTTTTATTTATGCAGAGGCCGAGGCCGCCTCGGCCTCTGAGCTATTCCAGAAGTAG
TGAGGAGGCTTTTTTGGAGGCCTAGGCTTTTGCAAAAAGCTGTTAACAGCTTGGCACTGGCCGTCGTTTT
ACAACGTCGTGACTGGGAAAACCCTGGCGTTACCCAACTTAATCGCCTTGCAGCACATCCCCCTTTCGCC
AGCTGGCGTAATAGCGAAGAGGCCCGCACCGATCGCCCTTCCCAACAGTTGCGCAGCCTGAATGGCGAAT
GGCGCCTGATGCGGTATTTTCTCCTTACGCATCTGTGCGGTATTTCACACCGCATA
[142 nt withheld, positions 3627-3768]
C
[141 nt withheld, positions 3770-3910]
CCTTTGACGTTGGAGTCCACGTTCTTT
[37 nt withheld, positions 3938-3974]
ACCCTATCTCGGGCTATTCTTTTGATTTATAAGGGATTTTGCCGATTTCGGCCTATTGGTTAAAAAATGA
GCTGATTTAACAAAAATTTAACGCGAATTTTAACAAAATATTAACGTTTACAATTTTATGGTGCACTCTC
AGTACAATCTGCTCTGATGCCGCATAGTTAAGCCAGCCCCGACACCCGCCAACACCCGCTGACGCGCCCT
GACGGGCTTGTCTGCTCCCGGCATCCGCTTACAGACAAGCTGTGACCGTCTCCGGGAGCTGCATGTGTCA
GAGGTTTTCACCGTCATCACCGAAACGCGCGAGACGAAAGGGCCTCGTGATACGCCTATTTTTATAGGTT
AATGTCATGATAATAATGGTTTCTTAGACGTCAGGTGGCACTTTTCGGGGAAATGTGCGCGGAACCCCTA
TTTGTTTATTTTTCTAAATACATTCAAATATGTATCCGCTCATGAGACAATAACCCTGATAAATGCTTCA
ATAATATTGAAAAAGGAAGAGTATGAGTATTCAACATTTCCGTGTCGCCCTTATTCCCTTTTTTGCGGCA
TTTTGCCTTCCTGTTTTTGCTCACCCAGAAACGCTGGTGAAAGTAAAAGATGCTGAAGATCAGTTGGGTG
CACGAGTGGGTTACATCGAACTGGATCTCAACAGCGGTAAGATCCTTGAGAGTTTTCGCCCCGAAGAACG
TTTTCCAATGATGAGCACTTTTAAAGTTCTGCTATGTGGCGCGGTATTATCCCGTATTGACGCCGGGCAA
GAGCAACTCGGTCGCCGCATACACTATTCTCAGAATGACTTGGTTGAGTACTCACCAGTCACAGAAAAGC
ATCTTACGGATGGCATGACAGTAAGAGAATTATGCAGTGCTGCCATAACCATGAGTGATAACACTGCGGC
CAACTTACTTCTGACAACGATCGGAGGACCGAAGGAGCTAACCGCTTTTTTGCACAACATGGGGGATCAT
GTAACTCGCCTTGATCGTTGGGAACCGGAGCTGAATGAAGCCATACCAAACGACGAGCGTGACACCACGA
TGCCTGTAGCAATGGCAACAACGTTGCGCAAACTATTAACTGGCGAACTACTTACTCTAGCTTCCCGGCA
ACAATTAATAGACTGGATGGAGGCGGATAAAGTTGCAGGACCACTTCTGCGCTCGGCCCTTCCGGCTGGC
TGGTTTATTGCTGATAAATCTGGAGCCGGTGAGCGTGGGTCTCGCGGTATCATTGCAGCACTGGGGCCAG
ATGGTAAGCCCTCCCGTATCGTAGTTATCTACACGACGGGGAGTCAGGCAACTATGGATGAACGAAATAG
ACAGATCGCTGAGATAGGTGCCTCACTGATTAAGCATTGGTAACTGTCAGACCAAGTTTACTCATATATA
CTTTAGATTGATTTAAAACTTCATTTTTAATTTAAAAGGATCTAGGTGAAGATCCTTTTTGATAATCTCA
TGACCAAAATCCCTTAACGTGAGTTTTCGTTCCACTGAGCGTCAGACCCCGTAGAAAAGATCAAAGGATC
TTCTTGAGATCCTTTTTTTCTGCGCGTAATCTGCTGCTTGCAAACAAAAAAACCACCGCTACCAGCGGTG
GTTTGTTTGCCGGATCAAGAGCTACCAACTCTTTTTCCGAAGGTAACTGGCTTCAGCAGAGCGCAGATAC
CAAATACTGTTCTTCTAGTGTAGCCGTAGTTAGGCCACCACTTCAAGAACTCTGTAGCACCGCCTACATA
CCTCGCTCTGCTAATCCTGTTACCAGTGGCTGCTGCCAGTGGCGATAAGTCGTGTCTTACCGGGTTGGAC
TCAAGACGATAGTTACCGGATAAGGCGCAGCGGTCGGGCTGAACGGGGGGTTCGTGCACACAGCCCAGCT
TGGAGCGAACGACCTACACCGAACTGAGATACCTACAGCGTGAGCTATGAGAAAGCGCCACGCTTCCCGA
AGGGAGAAAGGCGGACAGGTATCCGGTAAGCGGCAGGGTCGGAACAGGAGAGCGCACGAGGGAGCTTCCA
GGGGGAAACGCCTGGTATCTTTATAGTCCTGTCGGGTTTCGCCACCTCTGACTTGAGCGTCGATTTTTGT
GATGCTCGTCAGGGGGGCGGAGCCTATGGAAAAACGCCAGCAACGCGGCCTTTTTACGGTTCCTGGCCTT
TTGCTGGCCTTTTGCTCACATGTTCTTTCCTGCGTTATCCCCTGATTCTGTGGATAACCGTATTACCGCC
TTTGAGTGAGCTGATACCGCTCGCCGCAGCCGAACGACCGAGCGCAGCGAGTCAGTGAGCGAGGAAGCGG
AAGAGCGCCCAATACGCAAACCGCCTCTCCCCGCGCGTTGGCCGATTCATTAATGCAGCTGGCACGACAG
GTTTCCCGACTGGAAAGCGGGCAGTGAGCGCAACGCAATTAATGTGAGTTAGCTCACTCATTAGGCACCC
CAGGCTTTACACTTTATGCTTCCGGCTCGTATGTTGTGTGGAATTGTGAGCGGATAACAATTTCACACAG
GAAACAGCTATGACATGATTACGAATTAATTC
