>Addgene plasmid #19303 | pRK5-HA GST RagB 99L | depositor partial sequence | sequence record 8968 | Author sequence
AGTATATAGCATGGCCTTTGCAGGGCTGGCAAGCCACGTTTGGTGGTGGCGACCATCCTCCAAAAGGTGG
AGGTGGTGGGTCGAGGGGAGGTTCTGGTGGATCAGGAGGTTCAGGTGGATCTGGGTCGACGATGGAAGAA
TCTGACTCTGAGAAAACGACGGAGAAAGAAAATCTGGGGCCGAGAATGGATCCACCACTAGGGGAACCGG
AAGGATCGCTTGGGTGGGTGCTACCAAATACAGCCATGAAGAAAAAGGTGCTGTTGATGGGTAAAAGTGG
GTCTGGTAAGACCAGCATGAGGTCTATTATCTTTGCAAATTATATTGCCAGAGACACACGTCGCCTTGGC
GCAACAATTGATGTAGAACATTCTCATGTTCGATTTCTGGGAAACCTGGTATTGAACCTGTGGGATTGTG
GTGGGCTAGACACCTTCATGGAAAATTATTTCACTAGCCAACGGGACAACATCTTCCGAAATGTGGAGGT
TCTGATTTATGTCTTTGATGTGGAGAGCCGCGAACTGGAAAAGGACATGCACTATTACCAATCATGCCTG
GAGGCCATTCTGCAGAATTCTCCAGATGCCAAAATATTTTGCTTGGTACACAAAATGGATCTGGTACAGG
AGGATCAACGGGACCTGATTTTTAAAGAGCGAGAAGAAGATTTGAGGCGTTTGTCTCGCCCATTGGAATG
TTCTTGTTTCCGAACATCTATCTGGGATGAAACCCTCTATNANNCTTGGTCCAGCATAGTTTATCAGCTG
ATTCCCAATGTTCAGCAGCTGGAAATGAACCTNAAGGAATTTTGCTGAAATTATCGAAGCTGATGAAGTA
CTTCTTTTTGAGAGAGCTACTTTTTCTGGTAATTTCTCACTATCANNGTAAAGNGCANNGNGNTGC
