>Addgene plasmid #19303 | pRK5-HA GST RagB 99L | addgene partial sequence | sequence record 24527 | SP6 5'-ATTTAGGTGACACTATAG-3'
CCNNNGNGNCNCTCCCGGTCCNCTGCNCCTCGGTTCTATCGATTGAATTCCCGAACCGACAGTCGGTCTC
TTCACCAAGGCCATTCGCGCCACCATGGGCTACCCCTATGATGTGCCTGACTACGCAGATCTCAATGGTG
GTGGTGGTGGGTCGAGAATGTCCCCTATACTAGGTTATTGGAAAATTAAGGGCCTTGTGCAACCCACTCG
ACTTCTTTTGGAATATCTTGAAGAAAAATATGAAGAGCATTTGTATGAGCGCGATGAAGGTGATAAATGG
CGAAACAAAAAGTTTGAATTGGGTTTGGAGTTTCCCAATCTTCCTTATTATATTGATGGTGATGTTAAAT
TAACACAGTCTATGGCCATCATACGTTATATAGCTGACAAGCACAACATGTTGGGTGGTTGTCCAAAAGA
GCGTGCAGAGATTTCAATGCTTGAAGGAGCGGTTTTGGATATTAGATACGGTGTTTCGAGAATTGCATAT
AGTAAAGACTTTGAAACTCTCAAAGTTGATTTTCTTAGCAAGCTACCTGAAATGCTGAAAATGTTCGAAG
ATCGTTTATGTCATAAAACATATTTAAATGGTGATCATGTAACCCATCCTGACTTCATGTTGTATGACGC
TCTTGATGTTGTTTTATACATGGACCCAATGTGCCTGGATGCGTTCCCCAAAATTAGTTTGTTTTAAAAA
ACGTATTGAAGCTATCCCACAAATTGATNGTACTTGAAATCC
