>Addgene plasmid #19303 | pRK5-HA GST RagB 99L | addgene partial sequence | sequence record 24528 | 19303 with pGEX-5'
GTGGAGGTGGTGGGTCGAGGGGAGGTTCTGGTGGATCAGGAGGTTCAGGTGGATCTGGGTCGACGATGGA
AGAATCTGACTCTGAGAAAACGACGGAGAAAGAAAATCTGGGGCCGAGAATGGATCCACCACTAGGGGAA
CCGGAAGGATCGCTTGGGTGGGTGCTACCAAATACAGCCATGAAGAAAAAGGTGCTGTTGATGGGTAAAA
GTGGGTCTGGTAAGACCAGCATGAGGTCTATTATCTTTGCAAATTATATTGCCAGAGACACACGTCGCCT
TGGCGCAACAATTGATGTAGAACATTCTCATGTTCGATTTCTGGGAAACCTGGTATTGAACCTGTGGGAT
TGTGGTGGGCTAGACACCTTCATGGAAAATTATTTCACTAGCCAACGGGACAACATCTTCCGAAATGTGG
AGGTTCTGATTTATGTCTTTGATGTGGAGAGCCGCGAACTGGAAAAGGACATGCACTATTACCAATCATG
CCTGGAGGCCATTCTGCAGAATTCTCCAGATGCCAAAATATTTTGCTTGGTACACAAAATGGATCTGGTA
CAGGAGGATCAACGGGACCTGATTTTTAAAGAGCGAGAAGAAGATTTGAGGCGTTTGTCTCGCCCATTGG
AATGTTCTTGTTTCCGAACATCTATCTGGGATGAAACCCTCTATAAGGCTTGGTCCAGCATAGTTTATCA
GCTGATTCCCAATGTTCAGCAGCTGGAAATGAACCTNAAGGATTTTGCTGAAATTATCGAAGCTGATGAA
GTACTTCTTTTT
